Addgene plasmid #210140: lentiCRISPR v2-sgABI2-2
Purpose: knock out ABI2 in mammalian cells
Depositing lab: Boyi Gan. Depositing organization: University of Texas MD Anderson Cancer Center. Publication: Actin cytoskeleton vulnerability to disulfide stress mediates disulfidptosis. Liu X, Nie L, Zhang Y, Yan Y, Wang C, Colic M, Olszewski K, Horbath A, Chen X, Lei G, Mao C, Wu S, Zhuang L, Poyurovsky MV, James You M, Hart T, Billadeau DD, Chen J, Gan B. Nat Cell Biol. 2023 Mar;25(3):404-414. doi: 10.1038/s41556-023-01091-2. Epub 2023 Feb 6. PubMed 36747082.
Backbone
  Vector backbone: lentiCRISPR v2
  Backbone manufacturer: Feng Zhang
  Backbone size w/o insert (bp): 12000
  Total vector size (bp): 12000
  Vector type: CRISPR
  Selectable markers: Puromycin
Growth in bacteria
  Bacterial resistance: Ampicillin, 100 μg/mL
  Growth temperature: 37°C
  Growth strain: NEB Stable
  Copy number: High Copy
Gene/Insert
  Gene/Insert name: Abl interactor 2 (alt name: ABI2)
  gRNA/shRNA sequence: TCCAGGCATCCCAGCTACGA
  Species: H. sapiens (human)
  GenBank ID: NM_001282925.3
  Entrez Gene: ABI2 (a.k.a. ABI-2, ABI2B, AIP-1, AIP1, AblBP3, SSH3BP2, argBP1, argBPIA, argBPIB)
Terms and licenses: Academic/Nonprofit Terms; Industry Terms: Not Available to Industry
How to cite: lentiCRISPR v2-sgABI2-2 was a gift from Boyi Gan (Addgene plasmid # 210140 ; http://n2t.net/addgene:210140 ; RRID:Addgene_210140)
