[The description below was written by a language model from this plasmid's Addgene catalogue record and pLannotate feature annotations shown in this document.]
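Description:
lentiCRISPR v2-sgABI2-2 is a third-generation-style, self-inactivating HIV-1 lentiviral CRISPR plasmid built on the lentiCRISPR v2 backbone and designed to knock out human ABI2 (Abl interactor 2) in mammalian cells. It is an all-in-one vector that delivers both the guide RNA and the nuclease. A human U6 RNA polymerase III promoter drives a 20-nt ABI2-targeting spacer fused to the Streptococcus pyogenes gRNA scaffold. Downstream, an EF-1α core promoter drives S. pyogenes Cas9 followed by a puromycin N-acetyltransferase coding region, so transduced cells can be selected with puromycin. The feature table does not annotate the element linking Cas9 and PuroR. A WPRE after this cassette enhances transcript stability and expression.

The lentiviral framework consists of a CMV enhancer/promoter fused to a truncated 5' LTR, which allows Tat-independent production of genomic RNA in packaging cells. It also carries the Ψ packaging signal with a gag fragment, the RRE for Rev-dependent nuclear export, the cPPT/CTS, and a ΔU3 3' LTR that inactivates LTR promoter activity after integration. A bGH poly(A) signal follows the 3' LTR.

Outside the viral unit, the backbone carries an f1 ori and an SV40/EM7-driven BleoR cassette with an SV40 poly(A) signal. A high-copy ColE1/pUC origin and AmpR provide propagation and ampicillin selection in E. coli.

The catalogue lists a total size of about 12 kb, whereas the sequenced record is 13,013 nt. The construct was deposited with a study of how actin cytoskeleton vulnerability to disulfide stress mediates disulfidptosis.
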