Features (pLannotate 1.2.2; 33 found; start..end, strand, type, name):
      5..204     +  promoter       CMV promoter: human cytomegalovirus (CMV) immediate early promoter
    222..402     +  LTR            5' LTR (truncated): truncated 5' long terminal repeat (LTR) from HIV-1
    449..574     +  misc_feature   HIV-1 Ψ: packaging signal of human immunodeficiency virus type 1
    558..921     +  CDS            HIV-1 gag (fragment): gag protein from human immunodeficiency virus 1; gag
   1067..1300    +  misc_feature   RRE: The Rev response element (RRE) of HIV-1 allows for Rev-dependent mRNA export from the nucleus to the cytoplasm.
   1677..1777    +  CDS            Rev (fragment): human immunodeficiency virus 1 (HIV-1) Rev protein; rev; enhances nuclear export of unspliced and incompletely spliced viral mRNAs
   1827..1944    +  misc_feature   cPPT/CTS: central polypurine tract and central termination sequence of HIV-1
   1995..2235    +  promoter       U6 promoter: RNA polymerase III promoter for human U6 snRNA
   2265..2340    +  misc_RNA       gRNA scaffold: guide RNA scaffold for the Streptococcus pyogenes CRISPR/Cas9 system
   2358..2376    +  CDS            small t antigen (fragment): SV40 (simian virus 40) small t antigen
   2402..2613    +  promoter       EF-1α core promoter: core promoter for human elongation factor EF-1α
   2638..6741    +  CDS            Cas9: Cas9 (Csn1) endonuclease from the Streptococcus pyogenes Type II CRISPR/Cas system generates RNA-guided double strand breaks in DNA
   6879..7476    +  CDS            PuroR (fragment): puromycin N-acetyltransferase; pac from Streptomyces; confers resistance to puromycin
   7492..8080    +  misc_feature   WPRE: woodchuck hepatitis virus posttranscriptional regulatory element
   8131..8150    +  misc_feature   cPPT/CTS (fragment): central polypurine tract and central termination sequence of HIV-1
   8152..8385    +  LTR            3' LTR (ΔU3): self-inactivating 3' long terminal repeat (LTR) from HIV-1
   8417..8641    +  polyA_signal   bGH poly(A) signal: bovine growth hormone polyadenylation signal
   8645..8666    +  promoter       SV40 promoter (fragment): SV40 enhancer and early promoter
   8687..9115    +  rep_origin     f1 ori (sequence partly withheld): f1 bacteriophage origin of replication; arrow indicates direction of (+) strand synthesis
   9129..9458    +  promoter       SV40 promoter: SV40 enhancer and early promoter
   9506..9553    +  promoter       EM7 promoter: synthetic bacterial promoter&nbsp
   9572..9946    +  CDS            BleoR: antibiotic-binding protein; Sh ble from Streptoalloteichus hindustanus; confers resistance to bleomycin, phleomycin, and Zeocin™
   9956..10081   +  CDS            ble (fragment): BLE_KLEPN - Experimental evidence at protein level: Swiss-Prot protein existence level 1. Binding protein with a strong affinity to the bleomycin family of antibiotics. Binds to CL990; an antimitotic-antibiotic compound. From Klebsiella pneumoniae.
  10076..10197   +  polyA_signal   SV40 poly(A) signal: SV40 polyadenylation signal
  10268..10290   -  protein_bind   lac operator (fragment): The lac repressor binds to the lac operator to inhibit transcription in E. coli. This inhibition can be relieved by adding lactose or isopropyl-β-D-thiogalactopyranoside (IPTG). lac repressor encoded by lacI
  10294..10324   -  promoter       lac promoter: promoter for the E. coli lac operon
  10339..10360   -  protein_bind   CAP binding site: CAP binding activates transcription in the presence of cAMP. E. coli catabolite activator protein
  10373..10465   -  CDS            lacI (fragment): lac repressor; lacI; The lac repressor binds to the lac operator to inhibit transcription in E. coli. This inhibition can be relieved by adding lactose or isopropyl-β-D-thiogalactopyranoside (IPTG).
  10648..11236   -  rep_origin     ori: high-copy-number ColE1/pMB1/pBR322/pUC origin of replication
  11407..12267   -  CDS            AmpR: β-lactamase; bla; confers resistance to ampicillin, carbenicillin, and related antibiotics
  12268..12372   -  promoter       AmpR promoter: bla
  12431..12483   -  misc_feature   bom (fragment): basis of mobility region from pBR322
  12638..4       +  enhancer       CMV enhancer (across the origin): human cytomegalovirus immediate early enhancer
>Addgene plasmid #210140 | lentiCRISPR v2-sgABI2-2 | addgene full sequence | sequence record 413642 | Addgene NGS Result
CATGGTGATGCGGTTTTGGCAGTACATCAATGGGCGTGGATAGCGGTTTGACTCACGGGGATTTCCAAGT
CTCCACCCCATTGACGTCAATGGGAGTTTGTTTTGGCACCAAAATCAACGGGACTTTCCAAAATGTCGTA
ACAACTCCGCCCCATTGACGCAAATGGGCGGTAGGCGTGTACGGTGGGAGGTCTATATAAGCAGCGCGTT
TTGCCTGTACTGGGTCTCTCTGGTTAGACCAGATCTGAGCCTGGGAGCTCTCTGGCTAACTAGGGAACCC
ACTGCTTAAGCCTCAATAAAGCTTGCCTTGAGTGCTTCAAGTAGTGTGTGCCCGTCTGTTGTGTGACTCT
GGTAACTAGAGATCCCTCAGACCCTTTTAGTCAGTGTGGAAAATCTCTAGCAGTGGCGCCCGAACAGGGA
CTTGAAAGCGAAAGGGAAACCAGAGGAGCTCTCTCGACGCAGGACTCGGCTTGCTGAAGCGCGCACGGCA
AGAGGCGAGGGGCGGCGACTGGTGAGTACGCCAAAAATTTTGACTAGCGGAGGCTAGAAGGAGAGAGATG
GGTGCGAGAGCGTCAGTATTAAGCGGGGGAGAATTAGATCGCGATGGGAAAAAATTCGGTTAAGGCCAGG
GGGAAAGAAAAAATATAAATTAAAACATATAGTATGGGCAAGCAGGGAGCTAGAACGATTCGCAGTTAAT
CCTGGCCTGTTAGAAACATCAGAAGGCTGTAGACAAATACTGGGACAGCTACAACCATCCCTTCAGACAG
GATCAGAAGAACTTAGATCATTATATAATACAGTAGCAACCCTCTATTGTGTGCATCAAAGGATAGAGAT
AAAAGACACCAAGGAAGCTTTAGACAAGATAGAGGAAGAGCAAAACAAAAGTAAGACCACCGCACAGCAA
GCGGCCGCTGATCTTCAGACCTGGAGGAGGAGATATGAGGGACAATTGGAGAAGTGAATTATATAAATAT
AAAGTAGTAAAAATTGAACCATTAGGAGTAGCACCCACCAAGGCAAAGAGAAGAGTGGTGCAGAGAGAAA
AAAGAGCAGTGGGAATAGGAGCTTTGTTCCTTGGGTTCTTGGGAGCAGCAGGAAGCACTATGGGCGCAGC
GTCAATGACGCTGACGGTACAGGCCAGACAATTATTGTCTGGTATAGTGCAGCAGCAGAACAATTTGCTG
AGGGCTATTGAGGCGCAACAGCATCTGTTGCAACTCACAGTCTGGGGCATCAAGCAGCTCCAGGCAAGAA
TCCTGGCTGTGGAAAGATACCTAAAGGATCAACAGCTCCTGGGGATTTGGGGTTGCTCTGGAAAACTCAT
TTGCACCACTGCTGTGCCTTGGAATGCTAGTTGGAGTAATAAATCTCTGGAACAGATTTGGAATCACACG
ACCTGGATGGAGTGGGACAGAGAAATTAACAATTACACAAGCTTAATACACTCCTTAATTGAAGAATCGC
AAAACCAGCAAGAAAAGAATGAACAAGAATTATTGGAATTAGATAAATGGGCAAGTTTGTGGAATTGGTT
TAACATAACAAATTGGCTGTGGTATATAAAATTATTCATAATGATAGTAGGAGGCTTGGTAGGTTTAAGA
ATAGTTTTTGCTGTACTTTCTATAGTGAATAGAGTTAGGCAGGGATATTCACCATTATCGTTTCAGACCC
ACCTCCCAACCCCGAGGGGACCCGACAGGCCCGAAGGAATAGAAGAAGAAGGTGGAGAGAGAGACAGAGA
CAGATCCATTCGATTAGTGAACGGATCGGCACTGCGTGCGCCAATTCTGCAGACAAATGGCAGTATTCAT
CCACAATTTTAAAAGAAAAGGGGGGATTGGGGGGTACAGTGCAGGGGAAAGAATAGTAGACATAATAGCA
ACAGACATACAAACTAAAGAATTACAAAAACAAATTACAAAAATTCAAAATTTTCGGGTTTATTACAGGG
ACAGCAGAGATCCAGTTTGGTTAATTAAGGTACCGAGGGCCTATTTCCCATGATTCCTTCATATTTGCAT
ATACGATACAAGGCTGTTAGAGAGATAATTAGAATTAATTTGACTGTAAACACAAAGATATTAGTACAAA
ATACGTGACGTAGAAAGTAATAATTTCTTGGGTAGTTTGCAGTTTTAAAATTATGTTTTAAAATGGACTA
TCATATGCTTACCGTAACTTGAAAGTATTTCGATTTCTTGGCTTTATATATCTTGTGGAAAGGACGAAAC
ACCGTCCAGGCATCCCAGCTACGAGTTTTAGAGCTAGAAATAGCAAGTTAAAATAAGGCTAGTCCGTTAT
CAACTTGAAAAAGTGGCACCGAGTCGGTGCTTTTTTGAATTCGCTAGCTAGGTCTTGAAAGGAGTGGGAA
TTGGCTCCGGTGCCCGTCAGTGGGCAGAGCGCACATCGCCCACAGTCCCCGAGAAGTTGGGGGGAGGGGT
CGGCAATTGATCCGGTGCCTAGAGAAGGTGGCGCGGGGTAAACTGGGAAAGTGATGTCGTGTACTGGCTC
CGCCTTTTTCCCGAGGGTGGGGGAGAACCGTATATAAGTGCAGTAGTCGCCGTGAACGTTCTTTTTCGCA
ACGGGTTTGCCGCCAGAACACAGGACCGGTTCTAGAGCGCTGCCACCATGGACAAGAAGTACAGCATCGG
CCTGGACATCGGCACCAACTCTGTGGGCTGGGCCGTGATCACCGACGAGTACAAGGTGCCCAGCAAGAAA
TTCAAGGTGCTGGGCAACACCGACCGGCACAGCATCAAGAAGAACCTGATCGGAGCCCTGCTGTTCGACA
GCGGCGAAACAGCCGAGGCCACCCGGCTGAAGAGAACCGCCAGAAGAAGATACACCAGACGGAAGAACCG
GATCTGCTATCTGCAAGAGATCTTCAGCAACGAGATGGCCAAGGTGGACGACAGCTTCTTCCACAGACTG
GAAGAGTCCTTCCTGGTGGAAGAGGATAAGAAGCACGAGCGGCACCCCATCTTCGGCAACATCGTGGACG
AGGTGGCCTACCACGAGAAGTACCCCACCATCTACCACCTGAGAAAGAAACTGGTGGACAGCACCGACAA
GGCCGACCTGCGGCTGATCTATCTGGCCCTGGCCCACATGATCAAGTTCCGGGGCCACTTCCTGATCGAG
GGCGACCTGAACCCCGACAACAGCGACGTGGACAAGCTGTTCATCCAGCTGGTGCAGACCTACAACCAGC
TGTTCGAGGAAAACCCCATCAACGCCAGCGGCGTGGACGCCAAGGCCATCCTGTCTGCCAGACTGAGCAA
GAGCAGACGGCTGGAAAATCTGATCGCCCAGCTGCCCGGCGAGAAGAAGAATGGCCTGTTCGGAAACCTG
ATTGCCCTGAGCCTGGGCCTGACCCCCAACTTCAAGAGCAACTTCGACCTGGCCGAGGATGCCAAACTGC
AGCTGAGCAAGGACACCTACGACGACGACCTGGACAACCTGCTGGCCCAGATCGGCGACCAGTACGCCGA
CCTGTTTCTGGCCGCCAAGAACCTGTCCGACGCCATCCTGCTGAGCGACATCCTGAGAGTGAACACCGAG
ATCACCAAGGCCCCCCTGAGCGCCTCTATGATCAAGAGATACGACGAGCACCACCAGGACCTGACCCTGC
TGAAAGCTCTCGTGCGGCAGCAGCTGCCTGAGAAGTACAAAGAGATTTTCTTCGACCAGAGCAAGAACGG
CTACGCCGGCTACATTGACGGCGGAGCCAGCCAGGAAGAGTTCTACAAGTTCATCAAGCCCATCCTGGAA
AAGATGGACGGCACCGAGGAACTGCTCGTGAAGCTGAACAGAGAGGACCTGCTGCGGAAGCAGCGGACCT
TCGACAACGGCAGCATCCCCCACCAGATCCACCTGGGAGAGCTGCACGCCATTCTGCGGCGGCAGGAAGA
TTTTTACCCATTCCTGAAGGACAACCGGGAAAAGATCGAGAAGATCCTGACCTTCCGCATCCCCTACTAC
GTGGGCCCTCTGGCCAGGGGAAACAGCAGATTCGCCTGGATGACCAGAAAGAGCGAGGAAACCATCACCC
CCTGGAACTTCGAGGAAGTGGTGGACAAGGGCGCTTCCGCCCAGAGCTTCATCGAGCGGATGACCAACTT
CGATAAGAACCTGCCCAACGAGAAGGTGCTGCCCAAGCACAGCCTGCTGTACGAGTACTTCACCGTGTAT
AACGAGCTGACCAAAGTGAAATACGTGACCGAGGGAATGAGAAAGCCCGCCTTCCTGAGCGGCGAGCAGA
AAAAGGCCATCGTGGACCTGCTGTTCAAGACCAACCGGAAAGTGACCGTGAAGCAGCTGAAAGAGGACTA
CTTCAAGAAAATCGAGTGCTTCGACTCCGTGGAAATCTCCGGCGTGGAAGATCGGTTCAACGCCTCCCTG
GGCACATACCACGATCTGCTGAAAATTATCAAGGACAAGGACTTCCTGGACAATGAGGAAAACGAGGACA
TTCTGGAAGATATCGTGCTGACCCTGACACTGTTTGAGGACAGAGAGATGATCGAGGAACGGCTGAAAAC
CTATGCCCACCTGTTCGACGACAAAGTGATGAAGCAGCTGAAGCGGCGGAGATACACCGGCTGGGGCAGG
CTGAGCCGGAAGCTGATCAACGGCATCCGGGACAAGCAGTCCGGCAAGACAATCCTGGATTTCCTGAAGT
CCGACGGCTTCGCCAACAGAAACTTCATGCAGCTGATCCACGACGACAGCCTGACCTTTAAAGAGGACAT
CCAGAAAGCCCAGGTGTCCGGCCAGGGCGATAGCCTGCACGAGCACATTGCCAATCTGGCCGGCAGCCCC
GCCATTAAGAAGGGCATCCTGCAGACAGTGAAGGTGGTGGACGAGCTCGTGAAAGTGATGGGCCGGCACA
AGCCCGAGAACATCGTGATCGAAATGGCCAGAGAGAACCAGACCACCCAGAAGGGACAGAAGAACAGCCG
CGAGAGAATGAAGCGGATCGAAGAGGGCATCAAAGAGCTGGGCAGCCAGATCCTGAAAGAACACCCCGTG
GAAAACACCCAGCTGCAGAACGAGAAGCTGTACCTGTACTACCTGCAGAATGGGCGGGATATGTACGTGG
ACCAGGAACTGGACATCAACCGGCTGTCCGACTACGATGTGGACCATATCGTGCCTCAGAGCTTTCTGAA
GGACGACTCCATCGACAACAAGGTGCTGACCAGAAGCGACAAGAACCGGGGCAAGAGCGACAACGTGCCC
TCCGAAGAGGTCGTGAAGAAGATGAAGAACTACTGGCGGCAGCTGCTGAACGCCAAGCTGATTACCCAGA
GAAAGTTCGACAATCTGACCAAGGCCGAGAGAGGCGGCCTGAGCGAACTGGATAAGGCCGGCTTCATCAA
GAGACAGCTGGTGGAAACCCGGCAGATCACAAAGCACGTGGCACAGATCCTGGACTCCCGGATGAACACT
AAGTACGACGAGAATGACAAGCTGATCCGGGAAGTGAAAGTGATCACCCTGAAGTCCAAGCTGGTGTCCG
ATTTCCGGAAGGATTTCCAGTTTTACAAAGTGCGCGAGATCAACAACTACCACCACGCCCACGACGCCTA
CCTGAACGCCGTCGTGGGAACCGCCCTGATCAAAAAGTACCCTAAGCTGGAAAGCGAGTTCGTGTACGGC
GACTACAAGGTGTACGACGTGCGGAAGATGATCGCCAAGAGCGAGCAGGAAATCGGCAAGGCTACCGCCA
AGTACTTCTTCTACAGCAACATCATGAACTTTTTCAAGACCGAGATTACCCTGGCCAACGGCGAGATCCG
GAAGCGGCCTCTGATCGAGACAAACGGCGAAACCGGGGAGATCGTGTGGGATAAGGGCCGGGATTTTGCC
ACCGTGCGGAAAGTGCTGAGCATGCCCCAAGTGAATATCGTGAAAAAGACCGAGGTGCAGACAGGCGGCT
TCAGCAAAGAGTCTATCCTGCCCAAGAGGAACAGCGATAAGCTGATCGCCAGAAAGAAGGACTGGGACCC
TAAGAAGTACGGCGGCTTCGACAGCCCCACCGTGGCCTATTCTGTGCTGGTGGTGGCCAAAGTGGAAAAG
GGCAAGTCCAAGAAACTGAAGAGTGTGAAAGAGCTGCTGGGGATCACCATCATGGAAAGAAGCAGCTTCG
AGAAGAATCCCATCGACTTTCTGGAAGCCAAGGGCTACAAAGAAGTGAAAAAGGACCTGATCATCAAGCT
GCCTAAGTACTCCCTGTTCGAGCTGGAAAACGGCCGGAAGAGAATGCTGGCCTCTGCCGGCGAACTGCAG
AAGGGAAACGAACTGGCCCTGCCCTCCAAATATGTGAACTTCCTGTACCTGGCCAGCCACTATGAGAAGC
TGAAGGGCTCCCCCGAGGATAATGAGCAGAAACAGCTGTTTGTGGAACAGCACAAGCACTACCTGGACGA
GATCATCGAGCAGATCAGCGAGTTCTCCAAGAGAGTGATCCTGGCCGACGCTAATCTGGACAAAGTGCTG
TCCGCCTACAACAAGCACCGGGATAAGCCCATCAGAGAGCAGGCCGAGAATATCATCCACCTGTTTACCC
TGACCAATCTGGGAGCCCCTGCCGCCTTCAAGTACTTTGACACCACCATCGACCGGAAGAGGTACACCAG
CACCAAAGAGGTGCTGGACGCCACCCTGATCCACCAGAGCATCACCGGCCTGTACGAGACACGGATCGAC
CTGTCTCAGCTGGGAGGCGACAAGCGACCTGCCGCCACAAAGAAGGCTGGACAGGCTAAGAAGAAGAAAG
ATTACAAAGACGATGACGATAAGGGATCCGGCGCAACAAACTTCTCTCTGCTGAAACAAGCCGGAGATGT
CGAAGAGAATCCTGGACCGACCGAGTACAAGCCCACGGTGCGCCTCGCCACCCGCGACGACGTCCCCAGG
GCCGTACGCACCCTCGCCGCCGCGTTCGCCGACTACCCCGCCACGCGCCACACCGTCGATCCGGACCGCC
ACATCGAGCGGGTCACCGAGCTGCAAGAACTCTTCCTCACGCGCGTCGGGCTCGACATCGGCAAGGTGTG
GGTCGCGGACGACGGCGCCGCGGTGGCGGTCTGGACCACGCCGGAGAGCGTCGAAGCGGGGGCGGTGTTC
GCCGAGATCGGCCCGCGCATGGCCGAGTTGAGCGGTTCCCGGCTGGCCGCGCAGCAACAGATGGAAGGCC
TCCTGGCGCCGCACCGGCCCAAGGAGCCCGCGTGGTTCCTGGCCACCGTCGGAGTCTCGCCCGACCACCA
GGGCAAGGGTCTGGGCAGCGCCGTCGTGCTCCCCGGAGTGGAGGCGGCCGAGCGCGCCGGGGTGCCCGCC
TTCCTGGAGACCTCCGCGCCCCGCAACCTCCCCTTCTACGAGCGGCTCGGCTTCACCGTCACCGCCGACG
TCGAGGTGCCCGAAGGACCGCGCACCTGGTGCATGACCCGCAAGCCCGGTGCCTGAACGCGTTAAGTCGA
CAATCAACCTCTGGATTACAAAATTTGTGAAAGATTGACTGGTATTCTTAACTATGTTGCTCCTTTTACG
CTATGTGGATACGCTGCTTTAATGCCTTTGTATCATGCTATTGCTTCCCGTATGGCTTTCATTTTCTCCT
CCTTGTATAAATCCTGGTTGCTGTCTCTTTATGAGGAGTTGTGGCCCGTTGTCAGGCAACGTGGCGTGGT
GTGCACTGTGTTTGCTGACGCAACCCCCACTGGTTGGGGCATTGCCACCACCTGTCAGCTCCTTTCCGGG
ACTTTCGCTTTCCCCCTCCCTATTGCCACGGCGGAACTCATCGCCGCCTGCCTTGCCCGCTGCTGGACAG
GGGCTCGGCTGTTGGGCACTGACAATTCCGTGGTGTTGTCGGGGAAATCATCGTCCTTTCCTTGGCTGCT
CGCCTGTGTTGCCACCTGGATTCTGCGCGGGACGTCCTTCTGCTACGTCCCTTCGGCCCTCAATCCAGCG
GACCTTCCTTCCCGCGGCCTGCTGCCGGCTCTGCGGCCTCTTCCGCGTCTTCGCCTTCGCCCTCAGACGA
GTCGGATCTCCCTTTGGGCCGCCTCCCCGCGTCGACTTTAAGACCAATGACTTACAAGGCAGCTGTAGAT
CTTAGCCACTTTTTAAAAGAAAAGGGGGGACTGGAAGGGCTAATTCACTCCCAACGAAGACAAGATCTGC
TTTTTGCTTGTACTGGGTCTCTCTGGTTAGACCAGATCTGAGCCTGGGAGCTCTCTGGCTAACTAGGGAA
CCCACTGCTTAAGCCTCAATAAAGCTTGCCTTGAGTGCTTCAAGTAGTGTGTGCCCGTCTGTTGTGTGAC
TCTGGTAACTAGAGATCCCTCAGACCCTTTTAGTCAGTGTGGAAAATCTCTAGCAGGGCCCGTTTAAACC
CGCTGATCAGCCTCGACTGTGCCTTCTAGTTGCCAGCCATCTGTTGTTTGCCCCTCCCCCGTGCCTTCCT
TGACCCTGGAAGGTGCCACTCCCACTGTCCTTTCCTAATAAAATGAGGAAATTGCATCGCATTGTCTGAG
TAGGTGTCATTCTATTCTGGGGGGTGGGGTGGGGCAGGACAGCAAGGGGGAGGATTGGGAAGACAATAGC
AGGCATGCTGGGGATGCGGTGGGCTCTATGGCTTCTGAGGCGGAAAGAACCAGCTGGGGCTCTAGGGGGT
ATCCCC
[124 nt withheld, positions 8687-8810]
C
[91 nt withheld, positions 8812-8902]
A
[49 nt withheld, positions 8904-8952]
CCTTTGACGTTGGAGTCCACGTTCTTT
[37 nt withheld, positions 8980-9016]
ACCCTATCTCGGTCTATTCTTTTGATTTATAAGGGATTTTGCCGATTTCGGCCTATTGGTTAAAAAATGA
GCTGATTTAACAAAAATTTAACGCGAATTAATTCTGTGGAATGTGTGTCAGTTAGGGTGTGGAAAGTCCC
CAGGCTCCCCAGCAGGCAGAAGTATGCAAAGCATGCATCTCAATTAGTCAGCAACCAGGTGTGGAAAGTC
CCCAGGCTCCCCAGCAGGCAGAAGTATGCAAAGCATGCATCTCAATTAGTCAGCAACCATAGTCCCGCCC
CTAACTCCGCCCATCCCGCCCCTAACTCCGCCCAGTTCCGCCCATTCTCCGCCCCATGGCTGACTAATTT
TTTTTATTTATGCAGAGGCCGAGGCCGCCTCTGCCTCTGAGCTATTCCAGAAGTAGTGAGGAGGCTTTTT
TGGAGGCCTAGGCTTTTGCAAAAAGCTCCCGGGAGCTTGTATATCCATTTTCGGATCTGATCAGCACGTG
TTGACAATTAATCATCGGCATAGTATATCGGCATAGTATAATACGACAAGGTGAGGAACTAAACCATGGC
CAAGTTGACCAGTGCCGTTCCGGTGCTCACCGCGCGCGACGTCGCCGGAGCGGTCGAGTTCTGGACCGAC
CGGCTCGGGTTCTCCCGGGACTTCGTGGAGGACGACTTCGCCGGTGTGGTCCGGGACGACGTGACCCTGT
TCATCAGCGCGGTCCAGGACCAGGTGGTGCCGGACAACACCCTGGCCTGGGTGTGGGTGCGCGGCCTGGA
CGAGCTGTACGCCGAGTGGTCGGAGGTCGTGTCCACGAACTTCCGGGACGCCTCCGGGCCGGCCATGACC
GAGATCGGCGAGCAGCCGTGGGGGCGGGAGTTCGCCCTGCGCGACCCGGCCGGCAACTGCGTGCACTTCG
TGGCCGAGGAGCAGGACTGACACGTGCTACGAGATTTCGATTCCACCGCCGCCTTCTATGAAAGGTTGGG
CTTCGGAATCGTTTTCCGGGACGCCGGCTGGATGATCCTCCAGCGCGGGGATCTCATGCTGGAGTTCTTC
GCCCACCCCAACTTGTTTATTGCAGCTTATAATGGTTACAAATAAAGCAATAGCATCACAAATTTCACAA
ATAAAGCATTTTTTTCACTGCATTCTAGTTGTGGTTTGTCCAAACTCATCAATGTATCTTATCATGTCTG
TATACCGTCGACCTCTAGCTAGAGCTTGGCGTAATCATGGTCATAGCTGTTTCCTGTGTGAAATTGTTAT
CCGCTCACAATTCCACACAACATACGAGCCGGAAGCATAAAGTGTAAAGCCTGGGGTGCCTAATGAGTGA
GCTAACTCACATTAATTGCGTTGCGCTCACTGCCCGCTTTCCAGTCGGGAAACCTGTCGTGCCAGCTGCA
TTAATGAATCGGCCAACGCGCGGGGAGAGGCGGTTTGCGTATTGGGCGCTCTTCCGCTTCCTCGCTCACT
GACTCGCTGCGCTCGGTCGTTCGGCTGCGGCGAGCGGTATCAGCTCACTCAAAGGCGGTAATACGGTTAT
CCACAGAATCAGGGGATAACGCAGGAAAGAACATGTGAGCAAAAGGCCAGCAAAAGGCCAGGAACCGTAA
AAAGGCCGCGTTGCTGGCGTTTTTCCATAGGCTCCGCCCCCCTGACGAGCATCACAAAAATCGACGCTCA
AGTCAGAGGTGGCGAAACCCGACAGGACTATAAAGATACCAGGCGTTTCCCCCTGGAAGCTCCCTCGTGC
GCTCTCCTGTTCCGACCCTGCCGCTTACCGGATACCTGTCCGCCTTTCTCCCTTCGGGAAGCGTGGCGCT
TTCTCATAGCTCACGCTGTAGGTATCTCAGTTCGGTGTAGGTCGTTCGCTCCAAGCTGGGCTGTGTGCAC
GAACCCCCCGTTCAGCCCGACCGCTGCGCCTTATCCGGTAACTATCGTCTTGAGTCCAACCCGGTAAGAC
ACGACTTATCGCCACTGGCAGCAGCCACTGGTAACAGGATTAGCAGAGCGAGGTATGTAGGCGGTGCTAC
AGAGTTCTTGAAGTGGTGGCCTAACTACGGCTACACTAGAAGAACAGTATTTGGTATCTGCGCTCTGCTG
AAGCCAGTTACCTTCGGAAAAAGAGTTGGTAGCTCTTGATCCGGCAAACAAACCACCGCTGGTAGCGGTG
GTTTTTTTGTTTGCAAGCAGCAGATTACGCGCAGAAAAAAAGGATCTCAAGAAGATCCTTTGATCTTTTC
TACGGGGTCTGACGCTCAGTGGAACGAAAACTCACGTTAAGGGATTTTGGTCATGAGATTATCAAAAAGG
ATCTTCACCTAGATCCTTTTAAATTAAAAATGAAGTTTTAAATCAATCTAAAGTATATATGAGTAAACTT
GGTCTGACAGTTACCAATGCTTAATCAGTGAGGCACCTATCTCAGCGATCTGTCTATTTCGTTCATCCAT
AGTTGCCTGACTCCCCGTCGTGTAGATAACTACGATACGGGAGGGCTTACCATCTGGCCCCAGTGCTGCA
ATGATACCGCGAGACCCACGCTCACCGGCTCCAGATTTATCAGCAATAAACCAGCCAGCCGGAAGGGCCG
AGCGCAGAAGTGGTCCTGCAACTTTATCCGCCTCCATCCAGTCTATTAATTGTTGCCGGGAAGCTAGAGT
AAGTAGTTCGCCAGTTAATAGTTTGCGCAACGTTGTTGCCATTGCTACAGGCATCGTGGTGTCACGCTCG
TCGTTTGGTATGGCTTCATTCAGCTCCGGTTCCCAACGATCAAGGCGAGTTACATGATCCCCCATGTTGT
GCAAAAAAGCGGTTAGCTCCTTCGGTCCTCCGATCGTTGTCAGAAGTAAGTTGGCCGCAGTGTTATCACT
CATGGTTATGGCAGCACTGCATAATTCTCTTACTGTCATGCCATCCGTAAGATGCTTTTCTGTGACTGGT
GAGTACTCAACCAAGTCATTCTGAGAATAGTGTATGCGGCGACCGAGTTGCTCTTGCCCGGCGTCAATAC
GGGATAATACCGCGCCACATAGCAGAACTTTAAAAGTGCTCATCATTGGAAAACGTTCTTCGGGGCGAAA
ACTCTCAAGGATCTTACCGCTGTTGAGATCCAGTTCGATGTAACCCACTCGTGCACCCAACTGATCTTCA
GCATCTTTTACTTTCACCAGCGTTTCTGGGTGAGCAAAAACAGGAAGGCAAAATGCCGCAAAAAAGGGAA
TAAGGGCGACACGGAAATGTTGAATACTCATACTCTTCCTTTTTCAATATTATTGAAGCATTTATCAGGG
TTATTGTCTCATGAGCGGATACATATTTGAATGTATTTAGAAAAATAAACAAATAGGGGTTCCGCGCACA
TTTCCCCGAAAAGTGCCACCTGACGTCGACGGATCGGGAGATCTCCCGATCCCCTATGGTGCACTCTCAG
TACAATCTGCTCTGATGCCGCATAGTTAAGCCAGTATCTGCTCCCTGCTTGTGTGTTGGAGGTCGCTGAG
TAGTGCGCGAGCAAAATTTAAGCTACAACAAGGCAAGGCTTGACCGACAATTGCATGAAGAATCTGCTTA
GGGTTAGGCGTTTTGCGCTGCTTCGCGATGTACGGGCCAGATATACGCGTTGACATTGATTATTGACTAG
TTATTAATAGTAATCAATTACGGGGTCATTAGTTCATAGCCCATATATGGAGTTCCGCGTTACATAACTT
ACGGTAAATGGCCCGCCTGGCTGACCGCCCAACGACCCCCGCCCATTGACGTCAATAATGACGTATGTTC
CCATAGTAACGCCAATAGGGACTTTCCATTGACGTCAATGGGTGGAGTATTTACGGTAAACTGCCCACTT
GGCAGTACATCAAGTGTATCATATGCCAAGTACGCCCCCTATTGACGTCAATGACGGTAAATGGCCCGCC
TGGCATTATGCCCAGTACATGACCTTATGGGACTTTCCTACTTGGCAGTACATCTACGTATTAGTCATCG
CTATTAC
